Addgene plasmid #37021: pClneoEGFP human RASSF6b
Depositing lab: Yutaka Hata. Depositing organization: Institute of Science Tokyo. Publication: Hippo pathway-dependent and -independent roles of RASSF6. Ikeda M, Kawata A, Nishikawa M, Tateishi Y, Yamaguchi M, Nakagawa K, Hirabayashi S, Bao Y, Hidaka S, Hirata Y, Hata Y. Sci Signal. 2009 Sep 29;2(90):ra59. 10.1126/scisignal.2000300 PubMed 19797269.
Backbone
  Vector backbone: pCl-neo (modified)
  Backbone manufacturer: Promega
  Modifications to backbone: pCI-neo vector was modified to include N-terminal EGFP tag
  Vector type: Mammalian Expression
  Selectable markers: Neomycin (select with G418)
Growth in bacteria
  Bacterial resistance: Ampicillin, 100 μg/mL
  Growth temperature: 37°C
  Growth strain: DH5alpha
  Copy number: High Copy
Gene/Insert
  Gene/Insert name: RASSF6b
  Species: H. sapiens (human)
  GenBank ID: NP_958834
  Entrez Gene: RASSF6
  Promoter: CMV
  Tag / fusion protein: EGFP (N terminal on backbone)
  Cloning method: Restriction Enzyme; 5′ cloning site MluI (not destroyed); 3′ cloning site SalI (not destroyed)
  Sequencing primers: 5′ CMV-F; 3′ T3
Terms and licenses: Academic/Nonprofit Terms; Industry Terms: Not Available to Industry
How to cite: pClneoEGFP human RASSF6b was a gift from Yutaka Hata (Addgene plasmid # 37021 ; http://n2t.net/addgene:37021 ; RRID:Addgene_37021)
