[The description below was written by a language model from this plasmid's Addgene catalogue record.]
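Description:
pClneoEGFP human RASSF6b is a mammalian expression plasmid built on a modified version of Promega's pCI-neo backbone, in which an EGFP coding sequence has been added so that inserted genes are expressed as N-terminal EGFP fusions. It is maintained in E. coli as a high-copy plasmid under ampicillin selection. It also carries a neomycin resistance marker, so transfected mammalian cells can be selected with G418, for example to derive stable lines. No feature table accompanies the record, so the origin of replication, polyadenylation signals and other backbone elements are not individually documented here.

The insert is human RASSF6b, an isoform of RASSF6 (Ras association domain family member 6), cloned by restriction digestion between MluI and SalI sites, both of which were preserved and so should allow the insert to be excised or exchanged. Transcription is driven by the CMV promoter, a strong constitutive promoter in most mammalian cell types, producing an EGFP-RASSF6b fusion protein. The fluorescent tag allows the protein's expression and subcellular localisation to be followed by microscopy, and it can also serve as an epitope for detection or pull-down with anti-GFP reagents.

The associated publication concerns the Hippo pathway-dependent and -independent roles of RASSF6. This suggests the construct is intended for overexpressing tagged RASSF6b in cultured mammalian cells to study its function and its relationship to Hippo signalling, although the record does not describe specific experiments.
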