>Addgene plasmid #37021 | pClneoEGFP human RASSF6b | addgene partial sequence | sequence record 47224 | chim-int-F 5'-TCTTACTGACATCCACTTTGCC-3'
ATTCAGCTCTTAAGGCTAGAGTACTTAATACGACTCACTATAGGCTAGCGCTACCGGTCGCCACCATGGT
GAGCAAGGGCGAGGAGCTGTTCACCGGGGTGGTGCCCATCCTGGTCGAGCTGGACGGCGACGTAAACGGC
CACAAGTTCAGCGTGTCCGGCGAGGGCGAGGGCGATGCCACCTACGGCAAGCTGACCCTGAAGTTCATCT
GCACCACCGGCAAGCTGCCCGTGCCCTGGCCCACCCTCGTGACCACCCTGACCTACGGCGTGCAGTGCTT
CAGCCGCTACCCCGACCACATGAAGCAGCACGACTTCTTCAAGTCCGCCATGCCCGAAGGCTACGTCCAG
GAGCGCACCATCTTCTTCAAGGACGACGGCAACTACAAGACCCGCGCCGAGGTGAAGTTCGAGGGCGACA
CCCTGGTGAACCGCATCGAGCTGAAGGGCATCGACTTCAAGGAGGACGGCAACATCCTGGGGCACAAGCT
GGAGTACAACTACAACAGCCACAACGTCTATATCATGGCCGACAAGCAGAAGAACGGCATCAAGGTGAAC
TTCAAGATCCGCCACAACATCGAGGACGGCAGCGTGCAGCTCGCCGACCACTACCAGCAGAACACCCCCA
TCGGCGACGGCCCCGTGCTGCTGCCCGACAACCACTACCTGAGCACCCAGTCCGCCCTGAGCAAAGACCC
CAACGAGAAGCGCGATCACATGGTCCTGCTGGAGTTCGTGACCGCCGCCGGGATCACTCTCGGCATGGAC
GAGCTGTACAAGTCCGGACTCAGATCTCGAGCTCAAGCTTCGACGCGTCTCTGGGAGGAGACAGGCGCCG
CCCCTGCGCCCGCGCGGGCCTCGGACCT
