>Addgene plasmid #37021 | pClneoEGFP human RASSF6b | addgene partial sequence | sequence record 47937 | EGFP-C 5'-CATGGTCCTGCTGGAGTTCGTG-3'
AGTCCGGACTCAGATCTCGAGCTCAAGCTTCGACGCGTCTCTGGGAGGAGACAGGCGCCGCCCCTGCGCC
CGCGCGGGCCTCGGACCTCCCCTACAGGATATCCTCAGACCATCTCAAAAAGGAGGAAAAGATGACTATG
ATGGCTCACCAGTACCCCTCTTGGATCTTCATTAATGAGAAGACATTCATAACCAGGGAACAACTTAATT
CTTTATTGAAGACCTATAACATTTTTTATGAGAACCAGAAAAATCTGCATATTTTATATGGAGAGACTGA
AGATGGCAAACTAATTGTTGAAGGAATGCTGGACATTTTCTGGGGAGTAAAACGACCTATACAGCTAAAA
ATACAAGATGAGAAGCCATTCTCTTCTTTTACTAGTATGAAGTCATCAGACGTCTTCTCCAGCAAAGGAA
TGACACGCTGGGGGGAATTTGACGATCTCTATCGTATTAGTGAGCTGGACAGGACCCAGATTCCTATGTC
TGAAAAAAGGAATTCCCAGGAAGACTATTTATCTTATCACAGCAACACCCTGAAGCCACATGCAAAGGAT
GAACCAGACTCCCCAGTGCTCTATAGAACCATGAGTGAAGCAGCTCTGGTGAGAAAAAGGATGAAGCCTC
TGATGATGGACAGAAAAGAAAGACAGAAAAATAGAGCCTCTATTAATGGACACTTCTATAACCATGAAAC
ATCAATTTTCATTCCAGCCTTTGAATCAGAAACTAAGGTCAGAGTAAACAGTAACATGAGAACTGAAGAA
GTAATAAAGCAACTACTCCAAAAATTTAAGATTGAAAATAGTCCCCAGGATTTTGCTCTTCACATTATTT
TTGCA
